Addgene plasmid #117161: pALPS puro miR30-STAT2
Purpose: Target site TTTAAGTTCCACAGACTTGGA
Depositing lab: Jeremy Luban. Depositing organization: University of Massachusetts, Worcester. Publication: Intron-containing RNA from the HIV-1 provirus activates type I interferon and inflammatory cytokines. McCauley SM, Kim K, Nowosielska A, Dauphin A, Yurkovetskiy L, Diehl WE, Luban J. Nat Commun. 2018 Dec 13;9(1):5305. doi: 10.1038/s41467-018-07753-2. PubMed 30546110.
Backbone
  Vector backbone: pALPS
  Vector type: Lentiviral
  Selectable markers: Puromycin
Growth in bacteria
  Bacterial resistance: Ampicillin, 100 μg/mL
  Growth temperature: 30°C
  Growth strain: NEB Stable
  Copy number: High Copy
Gene/Insert
  Gene/Insert name: shRNA targeting miR30
  gRNA/shRNA sequence: TTTAAGTTCCACAGACTTGGA
  Cloning method: Restriction Enzyme; 5′ cloning site Unknown (unknown if destroyed); 3′ cloning site Unknown (unknown if destroyed)
Terms and licenses: Academic/Nonprofit Terms; Industry Terms: Not Available to Industry
How to cite: pALPS puro miR30-STAT2 was a gift from Jeremy Luban (Addgene plasmid # 117161 ; http://n2t.net/addgene:117161 ; RRID:Addgene_117161)
