[The description below was written by a language model from this plasmid's Addgene catalogue record and pLannotate feature annotations shown in this document.]
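Description:
pALPS puro miR30-STAT2 is an HIV-1-based lentiviral transfer vector built on the pALPS backbone for stable, microRNA-based knockdown, with the construct name indicating STAT2 as the target. The catalogue's insert field reads "shRNA targeting miR30", which appears to conflate the scaffold with the target: the feature table shows miR-30a flanking sequence, consistent with a short hairpin embedded in a miR-30 context, and the record lists a single 21-nt target site. In bacteria the plasmid is maintained through a high-copy ColE1/pUC-type origin and an ampicillin resistance gene. A fragment of the pBR322 bom region and an SV40 early promoter are also annotated in the backbone.

Viral genomic RNA is driven by a CMV enhancer/promoter fused to a truncated 5' LTR, followed by the Ψ packaging signal with a gag fragment, the Rev response element for Rev-dependent nuclear export, and the cPPT/CTS. The internal expression cassette uses the SFFV LTR promoter to transcribe the puromycin N-acetyltransferase gene (pac), with the miR-30a-derived sequence lying downstream of it. This arrangement suggests that drug selection and the knockdown hairpin are carried on one Pol II transcript, so that puromycin-resistant cells also express the hairpin. Only the 3' miR-30a flank is annotated; the hairpin and 5' flank are not called. A WPRE follows to enhance transcript expression, then a nef fragment and the 3' LTR region (labelled by the annotation tool as a truncated 5' LTR).

The construct is suited to producing lentiviral particles for transducing and puromycin-selecting mammalian cells. The associated publication concerns innate immune activation, including type I interferon, by HIV-1 proviral RNA.
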