Features (pLannotate 1.2.2; 19 found; start..end, strand, type, name):
      1..380     +  enhancer       CMV enhancer: human cytomegalovirus immediate early enhancer
    381..580     +  promoter       CMV promoter: human cytomegalovirus (CMV) immediate early promoter
    598..778     +  LTR            5' LTR (truncated): truncated 5' long terminal repeat (LTR) from HIV-1
    825..950     +  misc_feature   HIV-1 Ψ: packaging signal of human immunodeficiency virus type 1
    934..1272    +  CDS            HIV-1 gag (fragment): gag protein from human immunodeficiency virus 1; gag
   1447..1680    +  misc_feature   RRE: The Rev response element (RRE) of HIV-1 allows for Rev-dependent mRNA export from the nucleus to the cytoplasm.
   2057..2157    +  CDS            Rev (fragment): human immunodeficiency virus 1 (HIV-1) Rev protein; rev; enhances nuclear export of unspliced and incompletely spliced viral mRNAs
   2207..2324    +  misc_feature   cPPT/CTS: central polypurine tract and central termination sequence of HIV-1
   2461..2868    +  promoter       SFFV promoter: spleen focus-forming virus long terminal repeat (LTR) promoter
   2889..3485    +  CDS            pac: PUAC_STRAD - Protein predicted: Swiss-Prot protein existence level 4. Detoxification of puromycin. From Streptomyces alboniger.
   3736..3863    +  ncRNA          3' miR-30a: sequence downstream of the 71-nt precursor of the human miR-30a microRNA (Zeng et al., 2002) miRNA
   3941..4529    +  misc_feature   WPRE: woodchuck hepatitis virus posttranscriptional regulatory element
   4540..5040    +  CDS            nef (fragment): NEF_HV1LA - Experimental evidence at protein level: Swiss-Prot protein existence level 1. Extracellular Nef protein targets CD4(+) T-lymphocytes for apoptosis by interacting with CXCR4 surface receptors. From Human immunodeficiency virus type 1 group M subtype B (isolate Lai) (HIV-1).
   5047..5227    +  LTR            5' LTR (truncated): truncated 5' long terminal repeat (LTR) from HIV-1
   5298..5886    -  rep_origin     ori: high-copy-number ColE1/pMB1/pBR322/pUC origin of replication
   6057..6917    -  CDS            AmpR: β-lactamase; bla; confers resistance to ampicillin, carbenicillin, and related antibiotics
   6918..7022    -  promoter       AmpR promoter: bla
   7081..7133    -  misc_feature   bom (fragment): basis of mobility region from pBR322
   7295..7624    +  promoter       SV40 promoter: SV40 enhancer and early promoter
>Addgene plasmid #117161 | pALPS puro miR30-STAT2 | addgene full sequence | sequence record 224313 | Addgene NGS Result
GACATTGATTATTGACTAGTTATTAATAGTAATCAATTACGGGGTCATTAGTTCATAGCCCATATATGGA
GTTCCGCGTTACATAACTTACGGTAAATGGCCCGCCTGGCTGACCGCCCAACGACCCCCGCCCATTGACG
TCAATAATGACGTATGTTCCCATAGTAACGCCAATAGGGACTTTCCATTGACGTCAATGGGTGGAGTATT
TACGGTAAACTGCCCACTTGGCAGTACATCAAGTGTATCATATGCCAAGTACGCCCCCTATTGACGTCAA
TGACGGTAAATGGCCCGCCTGGCATTATGCCCAGTACATGACCTTATGGGACTTTCCTACTTGGCAGTAC
ATCTACGTATTAGTCATCGCTATTACCATGGTGATGCGGTTTTGGCAGTACATCAATGGGCGTGGATAGC
GGTTTGACTCACGGGGATTTCCAAGTCTCCACCCCATTGACGTCAATGGGAGTTTGTTTTGGCACCAAAA
TCAACGGGACTTTCCAAAATGTCGTAACAACTCCGCCCCATTGACGCAAATGGGCGGTAGGCGTGTACGG
TGGGAGGTCTATATAAGCAGCGCGTTTTGCCTGTACTGGGTCTCTCTGGTTAGACCAGATCTGAGCCTGG
GAGCTCTCTGGCTAACTAGGGAACCCACTGCTTAAGCCTCAATAAAGCTTGCCTTGAGTGCTTCAAGTAG
TGTGTGCCCGTCTGTTGTGTGACTCTGGTAACTAGAGATCCCTCAGACCCTTTTAGTCAGTGTGGAAAAT
CTCTAGCAGTGGCGCCCGAACAGGGACTTGAAAGCGAAAGGGAAACCAGAGGAGCTCTCTCGACGCAGGA
CTCGGCTTGCTGAAGCGCGCACGGCAAGAGGCGAGGGGCGGCGACTGGTGAGTACGCCAAAAATTTTGAC
TAGCGGAGGCTAGAAGGAGAGAGATGGGTGCGAGAGCGTCAGTATTAAGCGGGGGAGAATTAGATCGCGA
TGGGAAAAAATTCGGTTAAGGCCAGGGGGAAAGAAAAAATATAAATTAAAACATATAGTATGGGCAAGCA
GGGAGCTAGAACGATTCGCAGTTAATCCTGGCCTGTTAGAAACATCAGAAGGCTGTAGACAAATACTGGG
ACAGCTACAACCATCCCTTCAGACAGGATCAGAAGAACTTAGATCATTATATAATACAGTAGCAACCCTC
TATTGTGTGCATCAAAGGATAGAGATAAAAGACACCAAGGAAGCTTTAGACAAGATAGAGGAAGAGCAAA
ACAAAAGTAAGACCACCGCACAGCAAGCGGCCGGCCGCTGATCTTCAGACCTGGAGGAGGAGATATGAGG
GACAATTGGAGAAGTGAATTATATAAATATAAAGTAGTAAAAATTGAACCATTAGGAGTAGCACCCACCA
AGGCAAAGAGAAGAGTGGTGCAGAGAGAAAAAAGAGCAGTGGGAATAGGAGCTTTGTTCCTTGGGTTCTT
GGGAGCAGCAGGAAGCACTATGGGCGCAGCGTCAATGACGCTGACGGTACAGGCCAGACAATTATTGTCT
GGTATAGTGCAGCAGCAGAACAATTTGCTGAGGGCTATTGAGGCGCAACAGCATCTGTTGCAACTCACAG
TCTGGGGCATCAAGCAGCTCCAGGCAAGAATCCTGGCTGTGGAAAGATACCTAAAGGATCAACAGCTCCT
GGGGATTTGGGGTTGCTCTGGAAAACTCATTTGCACCACTGCTGTGCCTTGGAATGCTAGTTGGAGTAAT
AAATCTCTGGAACAGATTTGGAATCACACGACCTGGATGGAGTGGGACAGAGAAATTAACAATTACACAA
GCTTAATACACTCCTTAATTGAAGAATCGCAAAACCAGCAAGAAAAGAATGAACAAGAATTATTGGAATT
AGATAAATGGGCAAGTTTGTGGAATTGGTTTAACATAACAAATTGGCTGTGGTATATAAAATTATTCATA
ATGATAGTAGGAGGCTTGGTAGGTTTAAGAATAGTTTTTGCTGTACTTTCTATAGTGAATAGAGTTAGGC
AGGGATATTCACCATTATCGTTTCAGACCCACCTCCCAACCCCGAGGGGACCCGACAGGCCCGAAGGAAT
AGAAGAAGAAGGTGGAGAGAGAGACAGAGACAGATCCATTCGATTAGTGAACGGATCGGCACTGCGTGCG
CCAATTCTGCAGACAAATGGCAGTATTCATCCACAATTTTAAAAGAAAAGGGGGGATTGGGGGGTACAGT
GCAGGGGAAAGAATAGTAGACATAATAGCAACAGACATACAAACTAAAGAATTACAAAAACAAATTACAA
AAATTCAAAATTTTCGGGTTTATTACAGGGACAGCAGAGATCCAGTTTGGTTAATTAACTGCAGCCCCGA
TAAAATAAAAGATTTTATTTAGTCTCCAGAAAAAGGGGGGAATGAAAGACCCCACCTGTAGGTTTGGCAA
GCTAGCTGCAGTAACGCCATTTTGCAAGGCATGGAAAAATACCAAACCAAGAATAGAGAAGTTCAGATCA
AGGGCGGGTACATGAAAATAGCTAACGTTGGGCCAAACAGGATATCTGCGGTGAGCAGTTTCGGCCCCGG
CCCGGGGCCAAGAACAGATGGTCACCGCAGTTTCGGCCCCGGCCCGAGGCCAAGAACAGATGGTCCCCAG
ATATGGCCCAACCCTCAGCAGTTTCTTAAGACCCATCAGATGTTTCCAGGCTCCCCCAAGGACCTGAAAT
GACCCTGCGCCTTATTTGAATTAACCAATCAGCCTGCTTCTCGCTTCTGTTCGCGCGCTTCTGCTTCCCG
AGCTCTATAAAAGAGCTCACAACCCCTCACTCGGCGCGCCAGTCCTCCGACAGACTGAGTCGCCCGGGGG
TCTAGAACGCGTGCCGCCATGACCGAATACAAACCTACCGTGAGGCTGGCTACAAGAGATGATGTCCCAA
GGGCTGTGAGAACACTGGCCGCCGCTTTTGCCGATTACCCTGCCACACGCCACACTGTGGACCCAGATCG
GCATATCGAGAGAGTGACTGAGCTGCAGGAACTGTTCCTGACCCGAGTGGGCCTGGACATTGGGAAGGTC
TGGGTCGCAGACGATGGAGCAGCTGTGGCTGTCTGGACCACACCAGAGAGCGTGGAAGCCGGAGCTGTCT
TTGCAGAGATCGGCCCTAGAATGGCAGAACTGAGCGGCTCCAGGCTGGCAGCACAGCAGCAGATGGAGGG
ACTGCTGGCCCCACACAGGCCTAAGGAACCAGCATGGTTCCTGGCTACCGTGGGGGTCTCTCCTGACCAT
CAGGGCAAAGGACTGGGAAGTGCTGTGGTCCTGCCAGGAGTGGAGGCTGCAGAACGAGCTGGAGTCCCTG
CATTTCTGGAGACCTCTGCTCCACGAAACCTGCCCTTCTATGAACGGCTGGGCTTTACTGTGACCGCAGA
TGTGGAGGTCCCCGAAGGACCTAGGACCTGGTGCATGACACGCAAACCCGGCGCCTGAGCGATCGCCGCG
GCCGCAAGCCTTGTTAAGTGCTCGCTTCGGCAGCACATATACTATGTTTGAATGAGGCTTCAGTACTTTA
CAGAATCGTTGCCTGCACATCTTGGAAACACTTGCTGGGATTACGACTTCTTAACCCAACAGAAGGCTCG
AGAAGGTATATTGCTGTTGACAGTGAGCGATCCAAGTCTGTGGAACTTAAATAGTGAAGCCACAGATGTA
TTTAAGTTCCACAGACTTGGACTGCCTACTGCCTCGGACTTCAAGGGGCTAGAATTCGGAGCAATTATCT
TGTTTACTAAAACTGAATACCTTGCTATCTCTTTGATACATTTTTACAAAGCTGAATTAAAATGGTATAA
ATTAAATCACTTTTTTCAATTGGAAGACTAATGCGTTTAAACACGCGGCGACGCGTATCGATACCGGTGG
CCCCTGGGGCCGCGATCGCTAATCAACCTCTGGATTACAAAATTTGTGAAAGATTGACTGGTATTCTTAA
CTATGTTGCTCCTTTTACGCTATGTGGATACGCTGCTTTAATGCCTTTGTATCATGCTATTGCTTCCCGT
ATGGCTTTCATTTTCTCCTCCTTGTATAAATCCTGGTTGCTGTCTCTTTATGAGGAGTTGTGGCCCGTTG
TCAGGCAACGTGGCGTGGTGTGCACTGTGTTTGCTGACGCAACCCCCACTGGTTGGGGCATTGCCACCAC
CTGTCAGCTCCTTTCCGGGACTTTCGCTTTCCCCCTCCCTATTGCCACGGCGGAACTCATCGCCGCCTGC
CTTGCCCGCTGCTGGACAGGGGCTCGGCTGTTGGGCACTGACAATTCCGTGGTGTTGTCGGGGAAGCTGA
CGTCCTTTCCATGGCTGCTCGCCTGTGTTGCCACCTGGATTCTGCGCGGGACGTCCTTCTGCTACGTCCC
TTCGGCCCTCAATCCAGCGGACCTTCCTTCCCGCGGCCTGCTGCCGGCTCTGCGGCCTCTTCCGCGTCTT
CGCCTTCGCCCTCAGACGAGTCGGATCTCCCTTTGGGCCGCCTCCCCGCTTAATCGCGTCGAGACCTAGA
AAAACATGGAGCAATCACAAGTAGCAATACAGCAGCTACCAATGCTGATTGTGCCTGGCTAGAAGCACAA
GAGGAGGAGGAGGTGGGTTTTCCAGTCACACCTCAGGTACCTTTAAGACCAATGACTTACAAGGCAGCTG
TAGATCTTAGCCACTTTTTAAAAGAAAAGGGGGGACTGGAAGGGCTAATTCACTCCCAACGAAGACAAGA
TATCCTTGATCTGTGGATCTACCACACACAAGGCTACTTCCCTGATTGGCAGAACTACACACCAGGGCCA
GGGATCAGATATCCACTGACCTTTGGATGGTGCTACAAGCTAGTACCAGTTGAGCAAGAGAAGGTAGAAG
AAGCCAATGAAGGAGAGAACACCCGCTTGTTACACCCTGTGAGCCTGCATGGGATGGATGACCCGGAGAG
AGAAGTATTAGAGTGGAGGTTTGACAGCCGCCTAGCATTTCATCACATGGCCCGAGAGCTGCATCCGGAC
TGTACTGGGTCTCTCTGGTTAGACCAGATCTGAGCCTGGGAGCTCTCTGGCTAACTAGGGAACCCACTGC
TTAAGCCTCAATAAAGCTTGCCTTGAGTGCTTCAAGTAGTGTGTGCCCGTCTGTTGTGTGACTCTGGTAA
CTAGAGATCCCTCAGACCCTTTTAGTCAGTGTGGAAAATCTCTAGCAGGGCCCGTTTCATGTGAGCAAAA
GGCCAGCAAAAGGCCAGGAACCGTAAAAAGGCCGCGTTGCTGGCGTTTTTCCATAGGCTCCGCCCCCCTG
ACGAGCATCACAAAAATCGACGCTCAAGTCAGAGGTGGCGAAACCCGACAGGACTATAAAGATACCAGGC
GTTTCCCCCTGGAAGCTCCCTCGTGCGCTCTCCTGTTCCGACCCTGCCGCTTACCGGATACCTGTCCGCC
TTTCTCCCTTCGGGAAGCGTGGCGCTTTCTCATAGCTCACGCTGTAGGTATCTCAGTTCGGTGTAGGTCG
TTCGCTCCAAGCTGGGCTGTGTGCACGAACCCCCCGTTCAGCCCGACCGCTGCGCCTTATCCGGTAACTA
TCGTCTTGAGTCCAACCCGGTAAGACACGACTTATCGCCACTGGCAGCAGCCACTGGTAACAGGATTAGC
AGAGCGAGGTATGTAGGCGGTGCTACAGAGTTCTTGAAGTGGTGGCCTAACTACGGCTACACTAGAAGAA
CAGTATTTGGTATCTGCGCTCTGCTGAAGCCAGTTACCTTCGGAAAAAGAGTTGGTAGCTCTTGATCCGG
CAAACAAACCACCGCTGGTAGCGGTGGTTTTTTTGTTTGCAAGCAGCAGATTACGCGCAGAAAAAAAGGA
TCTCAAGAAGATCCTTTGATCTTTTCTACGGGGTCTGACGCTCAGTGGAACGAAAACTCACGTTAAGGGA
TTTTGGTCATGAGATTATCAAAAAGGATCTTCACCTAGATCCTTTTAAATTAAAAATGAAGTTTTAAATC
AATCTAAAGTATATATGAGTAAACTTGGTCTGACAGTTACCAATGCTTAATCAGTGAGGCACCTATCTCA
GCGATCTGTCTATTTCGTTCATCCATAGTTGCCTGACTCCCCGTCGTGTAGATAACTACGATACGGGAGG
GCTTACCATCTGGCCCCAGTGCTGCAATGATACCGCGAGACCCACGCTCACCGGCTCCAGATTTATCAGC
AATAAACCAGCCAGCCGGAAGGGCCGAGCGCAGAAGTGGTCCTGCAACTTTATCCGCCTCCATCCAGTCT
ATTAATTGTTGCCGGGAAGCTAGAGTAAGTAGTTCGCCAGTTAATAGTTTGCGCAACGTTGTTGCCATTG
CTACAGGCATCGTGGTGTCACGCTCGTCGTTTGGTATGGCTTCATTCAGCTCCGGTTCCCAACGATCAAG
GCGAGTTACATGATCCCCCATGTTGTGCAAAAAAGCGGTTAGCTCCTTCGGTCCTCCGATCGTTGTCAGA
AGTAAGTTGGCCGCAGTGTTATCACTCATGGTTATGGCAGCACTGCATAATTCTCTTACTGTCATGCCAT
CCGTAAGATGCTTTTCTGTGACTGGTGAGTACTCAACCAAGTCATTCTGAGAATAGTGTATGCGGCGACC
GAGTTGCTCTTGCCCGGCGTCAATACGGGATAATACCGCGCCACATAGCAGAACTTTAAAAGTGCTCATC
ATTGGAAAACGTTCTTCGGGGCGAAAACTCTCAAGGATCTTACCGCTGTTGAGATCCAGTTCGATGTAAC
CCACTCGTGCACCCAACTGATCTTCAGCATCTTTTACTTTCACCAGCGTTTCTGGGTGAGCAAAAACAGG
AAGGCAAAATGCCGCAAAAAAGGGAATAAGGGCGACACGGAAATGTTGAATACTCATACTCTTCCTTTTT
CAATATTATTGAAGCATTTATCAGGGTTATTGTCTCATGAGCGGATACATATTTGAATGTATTTAGAAAA
ATAAACAAATAGGGGTTCCGCGCACATTTCCCCGAAAAGTGCCACCTGACGTCGACGGATCGGGAGATCT
CCCGATCCCCTATGGTGCACTCTCAGTACAATCTGCTCTGATGCCGCATAGTTAAGCCAGTATCTGCTCC
CTGCTTGTGTGTTGGAGGTCGCTGAGTAGTGCGCGAGCAAAATTTAAGCTACAACAAGGCAAGGCTTGAC
CGACAATTGCATGAAGAATCTGCTTAGGGTTAGGCGTTTTGCGCTGCTTCGCGATGTACGGGCCAGATAT
ACGCGCTGTGGAATGTGTGTCAGTTAGGGTGTGGAAAGTCCCCAGGCTCCCCAGCAGGCAGAAGTATGCA
AAGCATGCATCTCAATTAGTCAGCAACCAGGTGTGGAAAGTCCCCAGGCTCCCCAGCAGGCAGAAGTATG
CAAAGCATGCATCTCAATTAGTCAGCAACCATAGTCCCGCCCCTAACTCCGCCCATCCCGCCCCTAACTC
CGCCCAGTTCCGCCCATTCTCCGCCCCATGGCTGACTAATTTTTTTTATTTATGCAGAGGCCGAGGCCGC
CTCTGCCTCTGAGCTATTCCAGAAGTAGTGAGGAGGCTTTTTTGGAGGCCTAGGCTTTTGCAAAAAGCTC
GCGTT
